>Addgene plasmid #139759 | TBXTA-c022 | addgene full sequence | sequence record 296542 | Addgene NGS Result
TAATACGACTCACTATAGGGGAATTGTGAGCGGATAACAATTCCCCTCTAGAAATAATTTTGTTTAACTT
TAAGAAGGAGATATACATATGTGCAGCAGCCATCATCATCATCATCACGGCAGCGGCAGCGGCTCTGACC
AGGAGGCAAAACCTTCAACTGAGGACTTGGGGGATAAGAAGGAAGGTGAATATATTAAACTCAAAGTCAT
TGGACAGGATAGCAGTGAGATTCACTTCAAAGTGAAAATGACAACACATCTCAAGAAACTCAAAGAATCA
TACTGTCAAAGACAGGGTGTTCCAATGAATTCACTCAGGTTTCTCTTTGAGGGTCAGAGAATTGCTGATA
ATCATACTCCAAAAGAACTGGGAATGGAGGAAGAAGATGTGATTGAAGTTTACCAGGAGCAAACGGGAGG
TGGAGAACTGCGTGTGGGTCTGGAAGAAAGCGAACTGTGGCTGCGCTTTAAAGAGCTGACCAACGAAATG
ATCGTGACCAAAAACGGCCGCCGCATGTTTCCTGTGCTGAAAGTTAACGTGAGCGGCCTGGACCCGAACG
CCATGTACAGCTTCCTGCTGGATTTCGTTGCCGCAGATAACCACCGCTGGAAGTATGTGAACGGCGAATG
GGTGCCGGGTGGCAAACCGGAACCGCAGGCACCTAGCTGCGTGTATATCCACCCGGATAGCCCTAACTTC
GGTGCCCATTGGATGAAAGCCCCGGTGAGCTTCAGCAAGGTGAAGCTGACCAACAAACTGAACGGCGGCG
GCCAAATCATGCTGAACAGCTTACATAAATATGAACCTCGCATCCACATTGTGCGTGTGGGCGACCCGCA
ACGTATGATCACCAGCCATTGCTTCCCGGAGACACAGTTCATTGCCGTTACCGCCTACCAGAACGAGGAA
ATTACCGCACTGAAAATTAAATACAACCCTTTTGCATGAAGCGGTGGCGGTCTGAACGACATCTTCGAGG
CTCAGAAAATCGAATGGCACGAACACCACCACCACCACCACTGAGATCCGGCTGCTAACAAAGCCCGAAA
GGAAGCTGAGTTGGCTGCTGCCACCGCTGAGCAATAACTAGCATAACCCCTTGGGGCCTCTAAACGGGTC
TTGAGGGGTTTTTTGCTGAAAGGAGGAACTATATCCGGATTGGCGAATGGG
[124 nt withheld, positions 1172-1295]
C
[91 nt withheld, positions 1297-1387]
A
[49 nt withheld, positions 1389-1437]
CCTTTGACGTTGGAGTCCACGTTCTTT
[37 nt withheld, positions 1465-1501]
ACCCTATCTCGGTCTATTCTTTTGATTTATAAGGGATTTTGCCGATTTCGGCCTATTGGTTAAAAAATGA
GCTGATTTAACAAAAATTTAACGCGAATTTTAACAAAATATTAACGCTTACAATTTAGGTGGCACTTTTC
GGGGAAATGTGCGCGGAACCCCTATTTGTTTATTTTTCTAAATACATTCAAATATGTATCCGCTCATGAA
TTAATTCTTAGAAAAACTCATCGAGCATCAAATGAAACTGCAATTTATTCATATCAGGATTATCAATACC
ATATTTTTGAAAAAGCCGTTTCTGTAATGAAGGAGAAAACTCACCGAGGCAGTTCCATAGGATGGCAAGA
TCCTGGTATCGGTCTGCGATTCCGACTCGTCCAACATCAATACAACCTATTAATTTCCCCTCGTCAAAAA
TAAGGTTATCAAGTGAGAAATCACCATGAGTGACGACTGAATCCGGTGAGAATGGCAAAAGTTTATGCAT
TTCTTTCCAGACTTGTTCAACAGGCCAGCCATTACGCTCGTCATCAAAATCACTCGCATCAACCAAACCG
TTATTCATTCGTGATTGCGCCTGAGCGAGACGAAATACGCGATCGCTGTTAAAAGGACAATTACAAACAG
GAATCGAATGCAACCGGCGCAGGAACACTGCCAGCGCATCAACAATATTTTCACCTGAATCAGGATATTC
TTCTAATACCTGGAATGCTGTTTTCCCGGGGATCGCAGTGGTGAGTAACCATGCATCATCAGGAGTACGG
ATAAAATGCTTGATGGTCGGAAGAGGCATAAATTCCGTCAGCCAGTTTAGTCTGACCATCTCATCTGTAA
CATCATTGGCAACGCTACCTTTGCCATGTTTCAGAAACAACTCTGGCGCATCGGGCTTCCCATACAATCG
ATAGATTGTCGCACCTGATTGCCCGACATTATCGCGAGCCCATTTATACCCATATAAATCAGCATCCATG
TTGGAATTTAATCGCGGCCTAGAGCAAGACGTTTCCCGTTGAATATGGCTCATAACACCCCTTGTATTAC
TGTTTATGTAAGCAGACAGTTTTATTGTTCATGACCAAAATCCCTTAACGTGAGTTTTCGTTCCACTGAG
CGTCAGACCCCGTAGAAAAGATCAAAGGATCTTCTTGAGATCCTTTTTTTCTGCGCGTAATCTGCTGCTT
GCAAACAAAAAAACCACCGCTACCAGCGGTGGTTTGTTTGCCGGATCAAGAGCTACCAACTCTTTTTCCG
AAGGTAACTGGCTTCAGCAGAGCGCAGATACCAAATACTGTCCTTCTAGTGTAGCCGTAGTTAGGCCACC
ACTTCAAGAACTCTGTAGCACCGCCTACATACCTCGCTCTGCTAATCCTGTTACCAGTGGCTGCTGCCAG
TGGCGATAAGTCGTGTCTTACCGGGTTGGACTCAAGACGATAGTTACCGGATAAGGCGCAGCGGTCGGGC
TGAACGGGGGGTTCGTGCACACAGCCCAGCTTGGAGCGAACGACCTACACCGAACTGAGATACCTACAGC
GTGAGCTATGAGAAAGCGCCACGCTTCCCGAAGGGAGAAAGGCGGACAGGTATCCGGTAAGCGGCAGGGT
CGGAACAGGAGAGCGCACGAGGGAGCTTCCAGGGGGAAACGCCTGGTATCTTTATAGTCCTGTCGGGTTT
CGCCACCTCTGACTTGAGCGTCGATTTTTGTGATGCTCGTCAGGGGGGCGGAGCCTATGGAAAAACGCCA
GCAACGCGGCCTTTTTACGGTTCCTGGCCTTTTGCTGGCCTTTTGCTCACATGTTCTTTCCTGCGTTATC
CCCTGATTCTGTGGATAACCGTATTACCGCCTTTGAGTGAGCTGATACCGCTCGCCGCAGCCGAACGACC
GAGCGCAGCGAGTCAGTGAGCGAGGAAGCGGAAGAGCGCCTGATGCGGTATTTTCTCCTTACGCATCTGT
GCGGTATTTCACACCGCAATGGTGCACTCTCAGTACAATCTGCTCTGATGCCGCATAGTTAAGCCAGTAT
ACACTCCGCTATCGCTACGTGACTGGGTCATGGCTGCGCCCCGACACCCGCCAACACCCGCTGACGCGCC
CTGACGGGCTTGTCTGCTCCCGGCATCCGCTTACAGACAAGCTGTGACCGTCTCCGGGAGCTGCATGTGT
CAGAGGTTTTCACCGTCATCACCGAAACGCGCGAGGCAGCTGCGGTAAAGCTCATCAGCGTGGTCGTGAA
GCGATTCACAGATGTCTGCCTGTTCATCCGCGTCCAGCTCGTTGAGTTTCTCCAGAAGCGTTAATGTCTG
GCTTCTGATAAAGCGGGCCATGTTAAGGGCGGTTTTTTCCTGTTTGGTCACTGATGCCTCCGTGTAAGGG
GGATTTCTGTTCATGGGGGTAATGATACCGATGAAACGAGAGAGGATGCTCACGATACGGGTTACTGATG
ATGAACATGCCCGGTTACTGGAACGTTGTGAGGGTAAACAACTGGCGGTATGGATGCGGCGGGACCAGAG
AAAAATCACTCAGGGTCAATGCCAGCGCTTCGTTAATACAGATGTAGGTGTTCCACAGGGTAGCCAGCAG
CATCCTGCGATGCAGATCCGGAACATAATGGTGCAGGGCGCTGACTTCCGCGTTTCCAGACTTTACGAAA
CACGGAAACCGAAGACCATTCATGTTGTTGCTCAGGTCGCAGACGTTTTGCAGCAGCAGTCGCTTCACGT
TCGCTCGCGTATCGGTGATTCATTCTGCTAACCAGTAAGGCAACCCCGCCAGCCTAGCCGGGTCCTCAAC
GACAGGAGCACGATCATGCGCACCCGTGGGGCCGCCATGCCGGCGATAATGGCCTGCTTCTCGCCGAAAC
GTTTGGTGGCGGGACCAGTGACGAAGGCTTGAGCGAGGGCGTGCAAGATTCCGAATACCGCAAGCGACAG
GCCGATCATCGTCGCGCTCCAGCGAAAGCGGTCCTCGCCGAAAATGACCCAGAGCGCTGCCGGCACCTGT
CCTACGAGTTGCATGATAAAGAAGACAGTCATAAGTGCGGCGACGATAGTCATGCCCCGCGCCCACCGGA
AGGAGCTGACTGGGTTGAAGGCTCTCAAGGGCATCGGTCGAGATCCCGGTGCCTAATGAGTGAGCTAACT
TACATTAATTGCGTTGCGCTCACTGCCCGCTTTCCAGTCGGGAAACCTGTCGTGCCAGCTGCATTAATGA
ATCGGCCAACGCGCGGGGAGAGGCGGTTTGCGTATTGGGCGCCAGGGTGGTTTTTCTTTTCACCAGTGAG
ACGGGCAACAGCTGATTGCCCTTCACCGCCTGGCCCTGAGAGAGTTGCAGCAAGCGGTCCACGCTGGTTT
GCCCCAGCAGGCGAAAATCCTGTTTGATGGTGGTTAACGGCGGGATATAACATGAGCTGTCTTCGGTATC
GTCGTATCCCACTACCGAGATATCCGCACCAACGCGCAGCCCGGACTCGGTAATGGCGCGCATTGCGCCC
AGCGCCATCTGATCGTTGGCAACCAGCATCGCAGTGGGAACGATGCCCTCATTCAGCATTTGCATGGTTT
GTTGAAAACCGGACATGGCACTCCAGTCGCCTTCCCGTTCCGCTATCGGCTGAATTTGATTGCGAGTGAG
ATATTTATGCCAGCCAGCCAGACGCAGACGCGCCGAGACAGAACTTAATGGGCCCGCTAACAGCGCGATT
TGCTGGTGACCCAATGCGACCAGATGCTCCACGCCCAGTCGCGTACCGTCTTCATGGGAGAAAATAATAC
TGTTGATGGGTGTCTGGTCAGAGACATCAAGAAATAACGCCGGAACATTAGTGCAGGCAGCTTCCACAGC
AATGGCATCCTGGTCATCCAGCGGATAGTTAATGATCAGCCCACTGACGCGTTGCGCGAGAAGATTGTGC
ACCGCCGCTTTACAGGCTTCGACGCCGCTTCGTTCTACCATCGACACCACCACGCTGGCACCCAGTTGAT
CGGCGCGAGATTTAATCGCCGCGACAATTTGCGACGGCGCGTGCAGGGCCAGACTGGAGGTGGCAACGCC
AATCAGCAACGACTGTTTGCCCGCCAGTTGTTGTGCCACGCGGTTGGGAATGTAATTCAGCTCCGCCATC
GCCGCTTCCACTTTTTCCCGCGTTTTCGCAGAAACGTGGCTGGCCTGGTTCACCACGCGGGAAACGGTCT
GATAAGAGACACCGGCATACTCTGCGACATCGTATAACGTTACTGGTTTCACATTCACCACCCTGAATTG
ACTCTCTTCCGGGCGCTATCATGCCATACCGCGAAAGGTTTTGCGCCATTCGATGGTGTCCGGGATCTCG
ACGCTCTCCCTTATGCGACTCCTGCATTAGGAAGCAGCCCAGTAGTAGGTTGAGGCCGTTGAGCACCGCC
GCCGCAAGGAATGGTGCATGCAAGGAGATGGCGCCCAACAGTCCCCCGGCCACGGGGCCTGCCACCATAC
CCACGCCGAAACAAGCGCTCATGAGCCCGAAGTGGCGAGCCCGATCTTCCCCATCGGTGATGTCGGCGAT
ATAGGCGCCAGCAACCGCACCTGTGGCGCCGGTGATGCCGGCCACGATGCGTCCGGCGTAGAGGATCGAG
ATCTCGATCCCGCGAAAT
Features (pLannotate 1.2.2; 22 found; start..end, strand, type, name):
      1..19      +  promoter       T7 promoter: promoter for bacteriophage T7 RNA polymerase
     20..44      +  protein_bind   lac operator: The lac repressor binds to the lac operator to inhibit transcription in E. coli. This inhibition can be relieved by adding lactose or isopropyl-β-D-thiogalactopyranoside (IPTG). lac repressor encoded by lacI
     59..81      +  RBS            RBS: efficient ribosome binding site from bacteriophage T7 gene 10 (Olins and Rangwala, 1989)
    101..117     +  CDS            capTEV™ (fragment): composite tag for in vivo biotinylation, TEV protease cleavage, and 6xHis tagging
    134..421     +  CDS            SUMO1: SUMO1_HUMAN - Also known as SMT3C, SMT3H3, UBL1. Experimental evidence at protein level: Swiss-Prot protein existence level 1. Ubiquitin-like protein that can be covalently attached to proteins as a monomer or a lysine-linked polymer. Covalent attachment via an isopeptide bond to its substrates requires prior activation by the E1 complex SAE1-SAE2 and linkage to the E2 enzyme UBE2I, and can be promoted by E3 ligases such as PIAS1-4, RANBP2 or CBX4. This post- translational modification on lysine residues of proteins plays a crucial role in a number of cellular processes such as nuclear transpo
    425..946     +  CDS            TBXT (fragment): TBXT_HUMAN - Also known as T. Experimental evidence at protein level: Swiss-Prot protein existence level 1. Involved in the transcriptional regulation of genes required for mesoderm formation and differentiation. Binds to a palindromic site (called T site) and activates gene transcription when bound to such a site. From Homo sapiens (Human).
    962..1003    +  CDS            AviTag™ (fragment): peptide tag that allows for enzymatic biotinylation
   1004..1021    +  CDS            9xHis (fragment): 9xHis affinity tag
   1031..1080    +  CDS            SET1 (fragment): solubility-enhancement tag derived from T7 phage gene 10B
   1088..1135    +  terminator     T7 terminator: transcription terminator for bacteriophage T7 RNA polymerase
   1172..1600    +  rep_origin     f1 ori (sequence partly withheld): f1 bacteriophage origin of replication; arrow indicates direction of (+) strand synthesis
   1653..1710    +  promoter       AmpR promoter (fragment): bla
   1719..2534    -  CDS            KanR: aminoglycoside phosphotransferase; aph(3')-Ia; confers resistance to kanamycin in bacteria or G418 (Geneticin®) in eukaryotes
   2656..3244    +  rep_origin     ori: high-copy-number ColE1/pMB1/pBR322/pUC origin of replication
   3430..3569    -  misc_feature   bom: basis of mobility region from pBR322
   3671..3862    -  CDS            rop: Rop protein, which maintains plasmids at low copy number; rop
   3879..4259    +  CDS            YPB1_ECOLX: Protein predicted: Swiss-Prot protein existence level 4. From Escherichia coli.
   4331..4622    -  CDS            TcR (fragment): tetracycline efflux protein; tet; confers resistance to tetracycline
   4637..4658    -  protein_bind   CAP binding site: CAP binding activates transcription in the presence of cAMP. E. coli catabolite activator protein
   4671..5753    -  CDS            lacI: lac repressor; lacI; The lac repressor binds to the lac operator to inhibit transcription in E. coli. This inhibition can be relieved by adding lactose or isopropyl-β-D-thiogalactopyranoside (IPTG).
   5754..5831    -  promoter       lacI promoter: lacI
   5839..6118    -  CDS            TcR (fragment): tetracycline efflux protein; tet; confers resistance to tetracycline
