[The description below was written by a language model from this plasmid's Addgene catalogue record and pLannotate feature annotations shown in this document.]
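Description:
TBXTA-c022 is a bacterial expression plasmid built on the pSUMO-LIC backbone, a pET-style vector adapted for ligation-independent cloning, and intended for producing recombinant protein in E. coli for purification and crystallography. It carries a kanamycin resistance gene (aminoglycoside phosphotransferase) for selection and a ColE1/pMB1-type origin for replication. The catalogue lists it as high copy, although the annotated backbone also retains the rop gene and bom region from pBR322, along with an f1 origin and nonfunctional tetracycline-resistance fragments left over from the parental vector.

The payload is a codon-optimised fragment of human TBXT (Brachyury), covering residues E41 to A214, which correspond to the T-box DNA-binding domain, and carrying the G177D substitution. Expression is driven by a T7 promoter with an adjacent lac operator and the T7 gene 10 ribosome binding site. The plasmid-encoded lacI repressor keeps transcription off until induction with IPTG in a host supplying T7 RNA polymerase, and a T7 terminator closes the unit. The domain is fused at its N terminus to a backbone-encoded His6-SUMO tag, which allows nickel-affinity purification and generally improves solubility. SUMO fusions are commonly removed with a SUMO-specific protease, though the record does not state the cleavage strategy. The automated annotation also detects AviTag, polyhistidine and SET1 fragments between the insert and the terminator. The catalogue lists only the N-terminal tag, so these are probably untranslated vector remnants downstream of the insert, but the record does not confirm this.
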