Addgene plasmid #139759: TBXTA-c022
Purpose: Protein expression/crystallography
Depositing lab: Opher Gileadi. Depositing organization: University of Oxford.
Backbone
  Vector backbone: pSUMO-LIC
  Backbone manufacturer: SGC
  Backbone size w/o insert (bp): 5610
  Vector type: Bacterial Expression
Growth in bacteria
  Bacterial resistance: Kanamycin, 50 μg/mL
  Growth temperature: 37°C
  Growth strain: DH5alpha
  Copy number: High Copy
Gene/Insert
  Gene/Insert name: TBXT, DNA-binding domain, G177D (alt name: Brachyury)
  Species: H. sapiens (human)
  Insert size (bp): 563
  Mutation: G177D; contains only amino acids E41-A214
  Entrez Gene: TBXT (a.k.a. SAVA, T, TFT)
  Promoter: T7
  Tag / fusion protein: His6-SUMO (N terminal on backbone)
  Cloning method: Ligation Independent Cloning
  Sequencing primers: 5′ T7F; 3′ T7R
Terms and licenses: Academic/Nonprofit Terms; Industry Terms: Not Available to Industry
Depositor comments: E41-A214 : Codon-optimized for E. coli expression
How to cite: TBXTA-c022 was a gift from Opher Gileadi (Addgene plasmid # 139759 ; http://n2t.net/addgene:139759 ; RRID:Addgene_139759)
