>Addgene plasmid #139759 | TBXTA-c022 | depositor partial sequence | sequence record 270487 | Expressed ORF
ATGTGCAGCAGCCATCATCATCATCATCACGGCAGCGGCAGCGGCTCTGACCAGGAGGCAAAACCTTCAA
CTGAGGACTTGGGGGATAAGAAGGAAGGTGAATATATTAAACTCAAAGTCATTGGACAGGATAGCAGTGA
GATTCACTTCAAAGTGAAAATGACAACACATCTCAAGAAACTCAAAGAATCATACTGTCAAAGACAGGGT
GTTCCAATGAATTCACTCAGGTTTCTCTTTGAGGGTCAGAGAATTGCTGATAATCATACTCCAAAAGAAC
TGGGAATGGAGGAAGAAGATGTGATTGAAGTTTACCAGGAGCAAACGGGAGGTGGAGAACTGCGTGTGGG
TCTGGAAGAAAGCGAACTGTGGCTGCGCTTTAAAGAGCTGACCAACGAAATGATCGTGACCAAAAACGGC
CGCCGCATGTTTCCTGTGCTGAAAGTTAACGTGAGCGGCCTGGACCCGAACGCCATGTACAGCTTCCTGC
TGGATTTCGTTGCCGCAGATAACCACCGCTGGAAGTATGTGAACGGCGAATGGGTGCCGGGTGGCAAACC
GGAACCGCAGGCACCTAGCTGCGTGTATATCCACCCGGATAGCCCTAACTTCGGTGCCCATTGGATGAAA
GCCCCGGTGAGCTTCAGCAAGGTGAAGCTGACCAACAAACTGAACGGCGGCGGCCAAATCATGCTGAACA
GCTTACATAAATATGAACCTCGCATCCACATTGTGCGTGTGGGCGACCCGCAACGTATGATCACCAGCCA
TTGCTTCCCGGAGACACAGTTCATTGCCGTTACCGCCTACCAGAACGAGGAAATTACCGCACTGAAAATT
AAATACAACCCTTTTGCATGAAGCGGTGGCGGTCTGAACGACATCTTCGAGGCTCAGAAAATCGAATGGC
ACGAACACCACCACCACCACCACTGA
